>Addgene plasmid #99992 | pACT2-Rcl1 | addgene full sequence | sequence record 192188 | Addgene NGS Result
CCTGATGCGGTATTTTCTCCTTACGCATCTGTGCGGTATTTCACACCGCATATGGTGCACTCTCAGTACA
ATCTGCTCTGATGCCGCATAGTTAAGCCAGTATACACTCCGCTATCGCTACGTGACTGGGTCATGGCTGC
GCCCCGACACCCGCCAACACCCGCTGACGCGCCCTGACGGGCTTGTCTGCTCCCGGCATCCGCTTACAGA
CAAGCTGTGACCGTCTCCGGGAGCTGCATGTGTCAGAGGTTTTCACCGTCATCACCGAAACGCGCGAGGC
AGCAACTTCTTTTCTTTTTTTTTCTTTTCTCTCTCCCCCGTTGTTGTCTCACCATATCCGCAATGACAAA
AAAATGATGGAAGACACTAAAGGAAAAAATTAACGACAAAGACAGCACCAACAGATGTCGTTGTTCCAGA
GCTGATGAGGGGTATCTCGAAGCACACGAAACTTTTTCCTTCCTTCATTCACGCACACTACTCTCTAATG
AGCAACGGTATACGGCCTTCCTTCCAGTTACTTGAATTTGAAATAAAAAAAAGTTTGCTGTCTTGCTATC
AAGTATAAATAGACCTGCAATTATTAATCTTTTGTTTCCTCGTCATTGTTCTCGTTCCCTTTCTTCCTTG
TTTCTTTTTCTGCACAATATTTCAAGCTATACCAAGCATACAATCAACTCCAAGCTTTGCAAAGATGGAT
AAAGCGGAATTAATTCCCGAGCCTCCAAAAAAGAAGAGAAAGGTCGAATTGGGTACCGCCGCCAATTTTA
ATCAAAGTGGGAATATTGCTGATAGCTCATTGTCCTTCACTTTCACTAACAGTAGCAACGGTCCGAACCT
CATAACAACTCAAACAAATTCTCAAGCGCTTTCACAACCAATTGCCTCCTCTAACGTTCATGATAACTTC
ATGAATAATGAAATCACGGCTAGTAAAATTGATGATGGTAATAATTCAAAACCACTGTCACCTGGTTGGA
CGGACCAAACTGCGTATAACGCGTTTGGAATCACTACAGGGATGTTTAATACCACTACAATGGATGATGT
ATATAACTATCTATTCGATGATGAAGATACCCCACCAAACCCAAAAAAAGAGATCTCTATGGCTTACCCA
TACGATGTTCCAGATTACGCTAGCTTGGGTGGTCATATGGCCATGGAAATGTCATCTTCCGCCCCCAAAT
ACACCACTTTCCAAGGGTCACAAAATTTTAGGTTGCGGATCGTCTTGACAACATTATCAGGGAAACCAAT
AAAAATTGAAAAAATCCGTTCAGGCGACTTAAATCCCGGTCTGAAAGATTATGAAGTGTCTTTTCTAAGG
CTGATCGAGTCGGTCACCAACGGGGGTGTAATTGAAATTTCTTATACCGGTACTACTGTGATTTATAGGC
CCGGTATCATAGTTGGTGGTGCATCAACTCATATCTGCCCTAATTCCAAACCGGTAGGTTATTTCGTCGA
ACCAATGCTATATTTGGCTCCATTTTCAAAAAAGAAATTTTCTATATTATTCAAAGGCATAACTGCATCT
CACAACGATGCCGGTATTGAAGCTATCAAATGGGGACTCATGCCCGTTATGGAAAAATTTGGCGTTAGAG
AGTGCGCTCTACATACTTTGAAAAGAGGTTCACCACCACTCGGAGGTGGCGAAGTGCATTTGGTTGTTGA
TTCTTTGATTGCGCAACCTATAACTATGCATGAAATAGATAGGCCCATAATTTCATCGATTACTGGTGTA
GCATACTCTACCAGAGTAAGTCCGTCGCTTGTGAATAGCATGATCGATGGTGCTAAGAAGGTATTGAAAA
TCTGCAATGCGAAGTTAACATAACGGCAGATGTCTGGAGAGGTGAAAATTCAGGAAAGAGTCCAGGCTGG
GGTATTACTTTGGTTGCTCAGTCCAAGCAGAAAGGTTGGAGTTATTTTGCAGAAGATATCGGTGATGCAG
GTTCTATACCTGAAGAACTTGGTGAAAAAGTTGCCTGTCAATTATTAGAAGAAATATCAAAAAGTGCAGC
AGTTGGTAGAAACCAGCTTCCATTAGCAATTGTTTACATGGTCATCGGGAAAGAAGATATCGGCAGATTG
AGAATCAATAAGGAACAGATAGACGAAAGATTCATAATCCTCTTGAGAGATATTAAGAAGATCTTTAATA
CTGAAGTCTTTTTAAAACCAGTTGACGAAGCGGATAATGAAGACATGATAGCTACTATCAAGGGTATTGG
TTTCACAAACACAAGCAAAAAGATTGCATAGGGATCCGAATTCGAGCTCGAGAGATCTATGAATCGTAGA
TACTGAAAAACCCCGCAAGTTCACTTCAACTGTGCATCGTGCACCATCTCAATTTCTTTCATTTATACAT
CGTTTTGCCTTCTTTTATGTAACTATACTCCTCTAAGTTTCAATCTTGGCCATGTAACCTCTGATCTATA
GAATTTTTTAAATGACTAGAATTAATGCCCATCTTTTTTTTGGACCTAAATTCTTCATGAAAATATATTA
CGAGGGCTTATTCAGAAGCTTTGGACTTCTTCGCCAGAGGTTTGGTCAAGTCTCCAATCAAGGTTGTCGG
CTTGTCTACCTTGCCAGAAATTTACGAAAAGATGGAAAAGGGTCAAATCGTTGGTAGATACGTTGTTGAC
ACTTCTAAATAAGCGAATTTCTTATGATTTATGATTTTTATTATTAAATAAGTTATAAAAAAAATAAGTG
TATACAAATTTTAAAGTGACTCTTAGGTTTTAAAACGAAAATTCTTATTCTTGAGTAACTCTTTCCTGTA
GGTCAGGTTGCTTTCTCAGGTATAGCATGAGGTCGCTCTTATTGACCACACCTCTACCGGCATGCCGGTC
GAGGGACCTAATAACTTCGTATAGCATACATTATACGAAGTTATATTAAGGGTTCCGGATCGCGGCCGCT
CGACCTGCAGCCAAGCTAGCTTGGCTGGACGTAAACTCCTCTTCAGACCTAATAACTTCGTATAGCATAC
ATTATACGAAGTTATATTAAGGGTTATTGAATATGATCGGAATTGGTCGAGGGACCTAATAACTTCGTAT
AGCATACATTATACGAAGTTATATTAAGGGTTCCGGATCGCGGCCGCTCGACCTGCAGCCAAGCTAGCTT
GGCTGGACGTAAACTCCTCTTCAGACCTAATAACTTCGTATAGCATACATTATACGAAGTTATATTAAGG
GTTATTGAATATGATCGGAATTGGTCGAGGGACCTAATAACTTCGTATAGCATACATTATACGAAGTTAT
ATTAAGGGTTCCGGATCGCGGCCGCTCGACCTGCAGCCAAGCTAGCTTGGCTGGACGTAAACTCCTCTTC
AGACCTAATAACTTCGTATAGCATACATTATACGAAGTTATATTAAGGGTTATTGAATATGATCGGAATT
GGTCGACTACGTCGTTAAGGCCGTTTCTGACAGAGTAAAATTCTTGAGGGAACTTTCACCATTATGGGAA
ATGGTTCAAGAAGGTATTGACTTAAACTCCATCAAATGGTCAGGTCATTGAGTGTTTTTTATTTGTTGTA
TTTTTTTTTTTTTAGAGAAAATCCTCCAATATATAAATTAGGAATCATAGTTTCATGATTTTCTGTTACA
CCTAACTTTTTGTGTGGTGCCCTCCTCCTTGTCAATATTAATGTTAAAGTGCAATTCTTTTTCCTTATCA
CGTTGAGCCATTAGTATCAATTTGCTTACCTGTATTCCTTTACATCCTCCTTTTTCTCCTTCTTGATAAA
TGTATGTAGATTGCGTATATAGTTTCGTCTACCCTATGAACATATTCCATTTTGTAATTTCGTGTCGTTT
CTATTATGAATTTCATTTATAAAGTTTATGTACAAATATCATAAAAAAAGAGAATCTTTTTAAGCAAGGA
TTTTCTTAACTTCTTCGGCGACAGCATCACCGACTTCGGTGGTACTGTTGGAACCACCTAAATCACCAGT
TCTGATACCTGCATCCAAAACCTTTTTAACTGCATCTTCAATGGCCTTACCTTCTTCAGGCAAGTTCAAT
GACAATTTCAACATCATTGCAGCAGACAAGATAGTGGCGATAGGGTTGACCTTATTCTTTGGCAAATCTG
GAGCAGAACCGTGGCATGGTTCGTACAAACCAAATGCGGTGTTCTTGTCTGGCAAAGAGGCCAAGGACGC
AGATGGCAACAAACCCAAGGAACCTGGGATAACGGAGGCTTCATCGGAGATGATATCACCAAACATGTTG
CTGGTGATTATAATACCATTTAGGTGGGTTGGGTTCTTAACTAGGATCATGGCGGCAGAATCAATCAATT
GATGTTGAACCTTCAATGTAGGAAATTCGTTCTTGATGGTTTCCTCCACAGTTTTTCTCCATAATCTTGA
AGAGGCCAAAACATTAGCTTTATCCAAGGACCAAATAGGCAATGGTGGCTCATGTTGTAGGGCCATGAAA
GCGGCCATTCTTGTGATTCTTTGCACTTCTGGAACGGTGTATTGTTCACTATCCCAAGCGACACCATCAC
CATCGTCTTCCTTTCTCTTACCAAAGTAAATACCTCCCACTAATTCTCTGACAACAACGAAGTCAGTACC
TTTAGCAAATTGTGGCTTGATTGGAGATAAGTCTAAAAGAGAGTCGGATGCAAAGTTACATGGTCTTAAG
TTGGCGTACAATTGAAGTTCTTTACGGATTTTTAGTAAACCTTGTTCAGGTCTAACACTACCTGTACCCC
ATTTAGGACCACCCACAGCACCTAACAAAACGGCATCAGCCTTCTTGGAGGCTTCCAGCGCCTCATCTGG
AAGTGGAACACCTGTAGCATCGATAGCAGCACCACCAATTAAATGATTTTCGAAATCGAACTTGACATTG
GAACGAACATCAGAAATAGCTTTAAGAACCTTAATGGCTTCGGCTGTGATTTCTTGACCAACGTGGTCAC
CTGGCAAAACGACGATCTTCTTAGGGGCAGACATTAGAATGGTATATCCTTGAAATATATATATATATTG
CTGAAATGTAAAAGGTAAGAAAAGTTAGAAAGTAAGACGATTGCTAACCACCTATTGGAAAAAACAATAG
GTCCTTAAATAATATTGTCAACTTCAAGTATTGTGATGCAAGCATTTAGTCATGAACGCTTCTCTATTCT
ATATGAAAAGCCGGTTCCGGCGCTCTCACCTTTCCTTTTTCTCCCAATTTTTCAGTTGAAAAAGGTATAT
GCGTCAGGCGACCTCTGAAATTAACAAAAAATTTCCAGTCATCGAATTTGATTCTGTGCGATAGCGCCCC
TGTGTGTTCTCGTTATGTTGAGGAAAAAAATAATGGTTGCTAAGAGATTCGAACTCTTGCATCTTACGAT
ACCTGAGTATTCCCACAGTTCCTTACCACTCTTTTGTTACTCTATTGATCCAGCTCAGCAAAGGCAGTGT
GATCTAAGATTCTATCTTCGCGATGTAGTAAAACTAGCTAGACCGAGAAAGAGACTAGAAATGCAAAAGG
CACTTCTACAATGGCTGCCATCATTATTATCCGATGTGACGCTGCAGCTTCTCAATGATATTCGAATACG
CTTTGAGGAGATACAGCCTAATATCCGACAAACTGTTTTACAGATTTACGATCGTACTTGTTACCCATCA
TTGAATTTTGAACATCCGAACCTGGGAGTTTTCCCTGAAACAGATAGTATATTTGAACCTGTATAATAAT
ATATAGTCTAGCGCTTTACGGAAGACAATGTATGTATTTCGGTTCCTGGAGAAACTATTGCATCTATTGC
ATAGGTAATCTTGCACGTCGCATCCCCGGTTCATTTTCTGCGTTTCCATCTTGCACTTCAATAGCATATC
TTTGTTAACGAAGCATCTGTGCTTCATTTTGTAGAACAAAAATGCAACGCGAGAGCGCTAATTTTTCAAA
CAAAGAATCTGAGCTGCATTTTTACAGAACAGAAATGCAACGCGAAAGCGCTATTTTACCAACGAAGAAT
CTGTGCTTCATTTTTGTAAAACAAAAATGCAACGCGAGAGCGCTAATTTTTCAAACAAAGAATCTGAGCT
GCATTTTTACAGAACAGAAATGCAACGCGAGAGCGCTATTTTACCAACAAAGAATCTATACTTCTTTTTT
GTTCTACAAAAATGCATCCCGAGAGCGCTATTTTTCTAACAAAGCATCTTAGATTACTTTTTTTCTCCTT
TGTGCGCTCTATAATGCAGTCTCTTGATAACTTTTTGCACTGTAGGTCCGTTAAGGTTAGAAGAAGGCTA
CTTTGGTGTCTATTTTCTCTTCCATAAAAAAAGCCTGACTCCACTTCCCGCGTTTACTGATTACTAGCGA
AGCTGCGGGTGCATTTTTTCAAGATAAAGGCATCCCCGATTATATTCTATACCGATGTGGATTGCGCATA
CTTTGTGAACAGAAAGTGATAGCGTTGATGATTCTTCATTGGTCAGAAAATTATGAACGGTTTCTTCTAT
TTTGTCTCTATATACTACGTATAGGAAATGTTTACATTTTCGTATTGTTTTCGATTCACTCTATGAATAG
TTCTTACTACAATTTTTTTGTCTAAAGAGTAATACTAGAGATAAACATAAAAAATGTAGAGGTCGAGTTT
AGATGCAAGTTCAAGGAGCGAAAGGTGGATGGGTAGGTTATATAGGGATATAGCACAGAGATATATAGCA
AAGAGATACTTTTGAGCAATGTTTGTGGAAGCGGTATTCGCAATATTTTAGTAGCTCGTTACAGTCCGGT
GCGTTTTTGGTTTTTTGAAAGTGCGTCTTCAGAGCGCTTTTGGTTTTCAAAAGCGCTCTGAAGTTCCTAT
ACTTTCTAGAGAATAGGAACTTCGGAATAGGAACTTCAAAGCGTTTCCGAAAACGAGCGCTTCCGAAAAT
GCAACGCGAGCTGCGCACATACAGCTCACTGTTCACGTCGCACCTATATCTGCGTGTTGCCTGTATATAT
ATATACATGAGAAGAACGGCATAGTGCGTGTTTATGCTTAAATGCGTACTTATATGCGTCTATTTATGTA
GGATGAAAGGTAGTCTAGTACCTCCTGTGATATTATCCCATTCCATGCGGGGTATCGTATGCTTCCTTCA
GCACTACCCTTTAGCTGTTCTATATGCTGCCACTCCTCAATTGGATTAGTCTCATCCTTCAATGCTATCA
TTTCCTTTGATATTGGATCATATGCATAGTACCGAGAAACTAGTGCGAAGTAGTGATCAGGTATTGCTGT
TATCTGATGAGTATACGTTGTCCTGGCCACGGCAGAAGCACGCTTATCGCTCCAATTTCCCACAACATTA
GTCAACTCCGTTAGGCCCTTCATTGAAAGAAATGAGGTCATCAAATGTCTTCCAATGTGAGATTTTGGGC
CATTTTTTATAGCAAAGATTGAATAAGGCGCATTTTTCTTCAAAGCTCAGGTGGCACTTTTCGGGGAAAT
GTGCGCGGAACCCCTATTTGTTTATTTTTCTAAATACATTCAAATATGTATCCGCTCATGAGACAATAAC
CCTGATAAATGCTTCAATAATATTGAAAAAGGAAGAGTATGAGTATTCAACATTTCCGTGTCGCCCTTAT
TCCCTTTTTTGCGGCATTTTGCCTTCCTGTTTTTGCTCACCCAGAAACGCTGGTGAAAGTAAAAGATGCT
GAAGATCAGTTGGGTGCACGAGTGGGTTACATCGAACTGGATCTCAACAGCGGTAAGATCCTTGAGAGTT
TTCGCCCCGAAGAACGTTTTCCAATGATGAGCACTTTTAAAGTTCTGCTATGTGGCGCGGTATTATCCCG
TGTTGACGCCGGGCAAGAGCAACTCGGTCGCCGCATACACTATTCTCAGAATGACTTGGTTGAGTACTCA
CCAGTCACAGAAAAGCATCTTACGGATGGCATGACAGTAAGAGAATTATGCAGTGCTGCCATAACCATGA
GTGATAACACTGCGGCCAACTTACTTCTGACAACGATCGGAGGACCGAAGGAGCTAACCGCTTTTTTGCA
CAACATGGGGGATCATGTAACTCGCCTTGATCGTTGGGAACCGGAGCTGAATGAAGCCATACCAAACGAC
GAGCGTGACACCACGATGCCTGCAGCAATGGCAACAACGTTGCGCAAACTATTAACTGGCGAACTACTTA
CTCTAGCTTCCCGGCAACAATTAATAGACTGGATGGAGGCGGATAAAGTTGCAGGACCACTTCTGCGCTC
GGCCCTTCCGGCTGGCTGGTTTATTGCTGATAAATCTGGAGCCGGTGAGCGTGGGTCTCGCGGTATCATT
GCAGCACTGGGGCCAGATGGTAAGCCCTCCCGTATCGTAGTTATCTACACGACGGGGAGTCAGGCAACTA
TGGATGAACGAAATAGACAGATCGCTGAGATAGGTGCCTCACTGATTAAGCATTGGTAACTGTCAGACCA
AGTTTACTCATATATACTTTAGATTGATTTAAAACTTCATTTTTAATTTAAAAGGATCTAGGTGAAGATC
CTTTTTGATAATCTCATGACCAAAATCCCTTAACGTGAGTTTTCGTTCCACTGAGCGTCAGACCCCGTAG
AAAAGATCAAAGGATCTTCTTGAGATCCTTTTTTTCTGCGCGTAATCTGCTGCTTGCAAACAAAAAAACC
ACCGCTACCAGCGGTGGTTTGTTTGCCGGATCAAGAGCTACCAACTCTTTTTCCGAAGGTAACTGGCTTC
AGCAGAGCGCAGATACCAAATACTGTCCTTCTAGTGTAGCCGTAGTTAGGCCACCACTTCAAGAACTCTG
TAGCACCGCCTACATACCTCGCTCTGCTAATCCTGTTACCAGTGGCTGCTGCCAGTGGCGATAAGTCGTG
TCTTACCGGGTTGGACTCAAGACGATAGTTACCGGATAAGGCGCAGCGGTCGGGCTGAACGGGGGGTTCG
TGCACACAGCCCAGCTTGGAGCGAACGACCTACACCGAACTGAGATACCTACAGCGTGAGCTATGAGAAA
GCGCCACGCTTCCCGAAGGGAGAAAGGCGGACAGGTATCCGGTAAGCGGCAGGGTCGGAACAGGAGAGCG
CACGAGGGAGCTTCCAGGGGGAAACGCCTGGTATCTTTATAGTCCTGTCGGGTTTCGCCACCTCTGACTT
GAGCGTCGATTTTTGTGATGCTCGTCAGGGGGGCGGAGCCTATGGAAAAACGCCAGCAACGCGGCCTTTT
TACGGTTCCTGGCCTTTTGCTGGCCTTTTGCTCACATGTTCTTTCCTGCGTTATCCCCTGATTCTGTGGA
TAACCGTATTACCGCCTTTGAGTGAGCTGATACCGCTCGCCGCAGCCGAACGACCGAGCGCAGCGAGTCA
GTGAGCGAGGAAGCGGAAGAGCG
Features (pLannotate 1.2.2; 24 found; start..end, strand, type, name):
      1..141     -  misc_feature   bom: basis of mobility region from pBR322
    243..283     -  CDS            rop (fragment): Rop protein, which maintains plasmids at low copy number; rop
    283..679     +  promoter       ADH1 promoter: S. cerevisiae ADH1; promoter for alcohol dehydrogenase 1
    725..744     +  CDS            SV40 NLS (fragment): nuclear localization signal of SV40 (simian virus 40) large T antigen
    761..1102    +  CDS            GAL4 activation domain: activation domain of the GAL4 transcriptional activator; Saccharomyces cerevisiae GAL4 (truncated)
   1115..1141    +  CDS            3xHA (fragment): three tandem HA epitope tags
   1169..1819    +  CDS            RCL1 (fragment): RCL1_YEAST - Also known as RTC1. Experimental evidence at protein level: Swiss-Prot protein existence level 1. Does not have cyclase activity. Plays a role in 40S- ribosomal-subunit biogenesis in the early pre-rRNA processing steps at sites A0, A1 and A2 that are required for proper maturation of the 18S RNA. Essential for viability. From Saccharomyces cerevisiae (strain ATCC 204508 / S288c) (Baker's yeast).
   1813..2268    +  CDS            RCL1 (fragment): RCL1_YEAST - Also known as RTC1. Experimental evidence at protein level: Swiss-Prot protein existence level 1. Does not have cyclase activity. Plays a role in 40S- ribosomal-subunit biogenesis in the early pre-rRNA processing steps at sites A0, A1 and A2 that are required for proper maturation of the 18S RNA. Essential for viability. From Saccharomyces cerevisiae (strain ATCC 204508 / S288c) (Baker's yeast).
   2535..2669    +  CDS            ADH1 (fragment): ADH1_YEAST - Also known as ADC1. Experimental evidence at protein level: Swiss-Prot protein existence level 1. This isozyme preferentially catalyzes the conversion of primary unbranched alcohols to their corresponding aldehydes. Also shows activity toward secondary alcohols. From Saccharomyces cerevisiae (strain ATCC 204508 / S288c) (Baker's yeast).
   2673..2860    +  terminator     ADH1 terminator: S. cerevisiae ADH1; transcription terminator for the S. cerevisiae alcohol dehydrogenase 1 (ADH1) gene
   2881..2914    +  protein_bind   loxP: Cre-mediated recombination occurs in the 8-bp core sequence (GCATACAT). Cre recombinase
   2992..3025    +  protein_bind   loxP: Cre-mediated recombination occurs in the 8-bp core sequence (GCATACAT). Cre recombinase
   3069..3102    +  protein_bind   loxP: Cre-mediated recombination occurs in the 8-bp core sequence (GCATACAT). Cre recombinase
   3180..3213    +  protein_bind   loxP: Cre-mediated recombination occurs in the 8-bp core sequence (GCATACAT). Cre recombinase
   3257..3290    +  protein_bind   loxP: Cre-mediated recombination occurs in the 8-bp core sequence (GCATACAT). Cre recombinase
   3368..3401    +  protein_bind   loxP: Cre-mediated recombination occurs in the 8-bp core sequence (GCATACAT). Cre recombinase
   3426..3548    +  CDS            NFS1 (fragment): NFS1_YEAST - Also known as SPL1 From Saccharomyces cerevisiae (strain ATCC 204508 / S288c) (Baker's yeast).
   3913..5004    -  CDS            LEU2: LEU3_YEAST - Experimental evidence at protein level: Swiss-Prot protein existence level 1. Catalyzes the oxidation of 3-carboxy-2-hydroxy-4- methylpentanoate (3-isopropylmalate) to 3-carboxy-4-methyl-2- oxopentanoate. The product decarboxylates to 4-methyl-2 oxopentanoate. From Saccharomyces cerevisiae (strain ATCC 204508 / S288c) (Baker's yeast).
   5005..5410    -  promoter       LEU2 promoter: S. cerevisiae LEU2
   5374..5733    +  CDS            RAF1 (fragment): RAF_YEAST - Experimental evidence at transcript level: Swiss-Prot protein existence level 2. Antagonizes transcriptional repression of recombinase FLP by REP1-REP2. May play a role in plasmid partitioning. From Saccharomyces cerevisiae (strain ATCC 204508 / S288c) (Baker's yeast).
   5887..7229    -  rep_origin     2μ ori: yeast 2μ plasmid origin of replication
   7494..7598    +  promoter       AmpR promoter: bla
   7599..8459    +  CDS            AmpR: β-lactamase; bla; confers resistance to ampicillin, carbenicillin, and related antibiotics
   8630..9218    +  rep_origin     ori: high-copy-number ColE1/pMB1/pBR322/pUC origin of replication
