[The description below was written by a language model from this plasmid's Addgene catalogue record and pLannotate feature annotations shown in this document.]
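Description:
pACT2-Rcl1 is a yeast two-hybrid "prey" plasmid built on the pACT2 backbone, an E. coli–S. cerevisiae shuttle vector of about 9.4 kb. In bacteria it replicates from a high-copy ColE1/pUC-type origin and is selected through the β-lactamase (AmpR) gene. In yeast it is maintained episomally at high copy by the 2μ origin and selected by leucine prototrophy through the LEU2 marker and its own promoter. Remnants of the pBR322 bom and rop regions, short fragments of neighbouring yeast genes (NFS1, RAF1) and a series of six annotated loxP sites downstream of the expression cassette are also annotated and appear to be backbone-derived rather than part of the payload.

The expression cassette is driven by the S. cerevisiae ADH1 promoter and closed by the ADH1 terminator. It encodes, in order, an SV40 large T antigen nuclear localization signal, the GAL4 transcriptional activation domain, an HA epitope and the Gateway-cloned RCL1 (YOL010W) sequence. The fusion is thus sent to the nucleus, can be detected by anti-HA antibodies, and can activate GAL4-responsive reporters if Rcl1 binds a DNA-binding-domain "bait" partner. Rcl1 is an essential factor in early pre-rRNA cleavage steps needed for 18S rRNA maturation and 40S subunit biogenesis.

The catalogue entry states that the insert contains amino acids 1–217. The feature table instead shows two adjoining, slightly overlapping RCL1 fragments spanning roughly 1.1 kb, which may indicate a frame disruption near that position, although the record does not explain it. Sequencing also found A24T and R207S differences relative to the reference protein. The plasmid was made for mapping protein–protein interactions among SSU processome components.
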