Addgene plasmid #99992: pACT2-Rcl1
Purpose: Express yeast Rcl1 with Y2H activation domain fusion
Depositing lab: Susan Baserga. Depositing organization: Yale University. Publication: The SSU processome interactome in Saccharomyces cerevisiae reveals potential new protein subcomplexes. Vincent NG, Charette JM, Baserga SJ. RNA. 2017 Oct 20. pii: rna.062927.117. doi: 10.1261/rna.062927.117. PubMed 29054886.
Backbone
  Vector backbone: pACT2
  Vector type: Yeast Expression
Growth in bacteria
  Bacterial resistance: Ampicillin, 100 μg/mL
  Growth temperature: 37°C
  Growth strain: DH5alpha
  Copy number: High Copy
Gene/Insert
  Gene/Insert name: Rcl1
  Species: S. cerevisiae (budding yeast)
  Mutation: Contains amino acids 1-217 of Rcl1
  Entrez Gene: RCL1 (a.k.a. YOL010W)
  Tag / fusion protein: Y2H activation domain (N terminal on backbone)
  Cloning method: Gateway Cloning
Terms and licenses: Academic/Nonprofit Terms; Industry Terms: Not Available to Industry
Depositor comments: Compared to the best match NCBI reference sequence EIW07424.1, Addgene NGS results found A24T and R207S
How to cite: pACT2-Rcl1 was a gift from Susan Baserga (Addgene plasmid # 99992 ; http://n2t.net/addgene:99992 ; RRID:Addgene_99992)
