>Addgene plasmid #99992 | pACT2-Rcl1 | depositor partial sequence | sequence record 182743 | pACT2-AD
GCTTTGAAGAAAAATGCGCCTTATTCAATCTTTGCTATAAAAAATGGCCCAAAATCTCACATTGGAAGAC
ATTTGATGACCTCATTTCTTTCAATGAAGGGCCTAACGGAGTTGACTAATGTTGTGGGAAATTGGAGCGA
TAAGCGTGCTTCTGCCGTGGCCAGGACAACGTATACTCATCAGATAACAGCAATACCTGATCACTACTTC
GCACTAGTTTCTCGGTACTATGCATATGATCCAATATCAAAGGAAATGATAGCATTGAAGGATGAGACTA
ATCCAATTGAGGAGTGGCAGCATATAGAACAGCTAAAGGGTAGTGCTGAAGGAAGCATACGATACCCCGC
ATGGAATGGGATAATATCACAGGAGGTACTAGACTACCTTTCATCCTACATAAATAGACGCATATAAGTA
CGCATTTAAGCATAAACACGCACTATGCCGTTCTTCTCATGTATATATATATACAGGCAACACGCAGATA
TAGGTGCGACGTGAACAGTGAGCTGTATGTGCGCAGCTCGCGTTGCATTTTCGGAAGCGCTCGTTTTCGG
AAACGCTTTGAAGTTCCTATTCCGAAGTTCCTATTCTCTAGAAAGTATAGGAACTTCAGAGCGCTTTTGA
AAACCAAAAGCGCTCTGAAGACGCACTTTCAAAAAACCAAAAACGCACCGGACTGTAACGAGCTACTAAA
ATATTGCGAATACCGCTTCCACAAACATTGCTCAAAAGTATCTCTTTGCTATATATCTCTGTGCTATATC
CCTATATAACCTACCCATCCACCTTTCGCTCCTTGAACTTGCATCTAAACTCGACCTCTACATTTTTTAT
GTTTATCTCTAGTATTACTCTTTAGACAAAAAAATTGTAGTAAGAACTATTCATAGAGTGAATCGAAAAC
AATACGAAAATGTAAACATTTCCTATACGTAGTATATAGAGACAAAATAGAAGAAACCGTTCATAATTTT
CTGACCAATGAAGAATCATCAACGCTATCACTTTCTGTTCACAAAGTATGCGCAATCCACATCGGTATAG
AATATAATCGGGGATGCCTTTATCTTGAAAAAATGCACCCGCAGCTTCGCTAGTAATCAGTAAACGCGGG
AAGTGGAGTCAGGCTTTTTTTATGGAAGAGAAAATAGACACCAAAGTAGCCTTCTTCTAACCTTAACGGA
CCTACAGTGCAAAAAGTTATCAAGAGACTGCATTATAGAGCGCACAAAGGAGAAAAAAAGTAATCTAAGA
TGCTTTGTTAGAAAAATAGCGCTCTCGGGATGCATTTTTGTAGAACAAAAAAGAAGTATAGATTCTTTGT
TGGTAAAATAGCGCTCTCGCGTTGCATTTCTGTTCTGTAAAAATGCAGCTCAGATTCTTTGTTTGAAAAA
TTAGCGCTCTCGCGTTGCATTTTTGTTTTACAAAAATGAAGCACAGATTCTTCGTTGGTAAAATAGCGCT
TTCGCGTTGCATTTCTGTTCTGTAAAAATGCAGCTCAGATTCTTTGTTTGAAAAATTAGCGCTCTCGCGT
TGCATTTTTGTTCTACAAAATGAAGCACAGATGCTTCGTTAACAAAGATATGCTATTGAAGTGCAAGATG
GAAACGCAGAAAATGAACCGGGGATGCGACGTGCAAGATTACCTATGCAATAGATGCAATAGTTTCTCCA
GGAACCGAAATACATACATTGTCTTCCGTAAAGCGCTAGACTATATATTATTATACAGGTTCAAATATAC
TATCTGTTTCAGGGAAAACTCCCAGGTTCGGATGTTCAAAATTCAATGATGGGTAACAAGTACGATCGTA
AATCTGTAAAACAGTTTGTCGGATATTAGGCTGTATCTCCTCAAAGCGTATTCGAATATCATTGAGAAGC
TGCAGCGTCACATCGGATAATAATGATGGCAGCCATTGTAGAAGTGCCTTTTGCATTTCTAGTCTCTTTC
TCGGTCTAGCTAGTTTTACTACATCGCGAAGATAGAATCTTAGATCACACTGCCTTTGCTGAGCTGGATC
AATAGAGTAACAAAAGAGTGGTAAGGAACTGTGGGAATACTCAGGTATCGTAAGATGCAAGAGTTCGAAT
CTCTTAGCAACCATTATTTTTTTCCTCAACATAACGAGAACACACAGGGGCGCTATCGCACAGAATCAAA
TTCGATGACTGGAAATTTTTTGTTAATTTCAGAGGTCGCCTGACGCATATACCTTTTTCAACTGAAAAAT
TGGGAGAAAAAGGAAAGGTGAGAGGCCGGAACCGGCTTTTCATATAGAATAGAGAAGCGTTCATGACTAA
ATGCTTGCATCACAATACTTGAAGTTGACAATATTATTTAAGGACCTATTGTTTTTTCCAATAGGTGGTT
AGCAATCGTCTTACTTTCTAACTTTTCTTACCTTTTACATTTCAGCAATATATATATATATTTCAAGGAT
ATACCATTCTAATGTCTGCCCCTATGTCTGCCCCTAAGAAGATCGTCGTTTTGCCAGGTGACCACGTTGG
TCAAGAAATCACAGCCGAAGCCATTAAGGTTCTTAAAGCTATTTCTGATGTTCGTTCCAATGTCAAGTTC
GATTTCGAAAATCATTTAATTGGTGGTGCTGCTATCGATGCTACAGGTGTCCCACTTCCAGATGAGGCGC
TGGAAGCCTCCAAGAAGGTTGATGCCGTTTTGTTAGGTGCTGTGGGTGGTCCTAAATGGGGTACCGGTAG
TGTTAGACCTGAACAAGGTTTACTAAAAATCCGTAAAGAACTTCAATTGTACGCCAACTTAAGACCATGT
AACTTTGCATCCGACTCTCTTTTAGACTTATCTCCAATCAAGCCACAATTTGCTAAAGGTACTGACTTCG
TTGTTGTCAGAGAATTAGTGGGAGGTATTTACTTTGGTAAGAGAAAGGAAGACGATGGTGATGGTGTCGC
TTGGGATAGTGAACAATACACCGTTCCAGAAGTGCAAAGAATCACAAGAATGGCCGCTTTCATGGCCCTA
CAACATGAGCCACCATTGCCTATTTGGTCCTTGGATAAAGCTAATGTTTTGGCCTCTTCAAGATTATGGA
GAAAAACTGTGGAGGAAACCATCAAGAACGAATTTCCTACATTGAAGGTTCAACATCAATTGATTGATTC
TGCCGCCATGATCCTAGTTAAGAACCCAACCCACCTAAATGGTATTATAATCACCAGCAACATGTTTGGT
GATATCATCTCCGATGAAGCCTCCGTTATCCCAGGTTCCTTGGGTTTGTTGCCATCTGCGTCCTTGGCCT
CTTTGCCAGACAAGAACACCGCATTTGGTTTGTACGAACCATGCCACGGTTCTGCTCCAGATTTGCCAAA
GAATAAGGTTGACCCTATCGCCACTATCTTGTCTGCTGCAATGATGTTGAAATTGTCATTGAACTTGCCT
GAAGAAGGTAAGGCCATTGAAGATGCAGTTAAAAAGGTTTTGGATGCAGGTATCAGAACTGGTGATTTAG
GTGGTTCCAACAGTACCACCGAAGTCGGTGATGCTGTCGCCGAAGAAGTTAAGAAAATCCTTGCTTAAAA
AGATTCTCTTTTTTTATGATATTTGTACATAAACTTTATAAATGAAATTCATAATAGAAACGACACGAAA
TTACAAAATGGAATATGTTCATAGGGTAGACGAAACTATATACGCAATCTACATACATTTATCAAGAAGG
AGAAAAAGGAGGATAGTAAAGGAATACAGGTAAGCAAATTGATACTAATGGCTCAACGTGATAAGGAAAA
AGAATTGCACTTTAACATTAATATTGACAAGGAGGAGGGCACCACACAAAAAGTTAGGTGTAACAGAAAA
TCATGAAACTACGATTCCTAATTTGATATTGGAGGATTTTCTCTAAAAAAAAAAAAATACAACAAATAAA
AAACACTCAATGACCTGACCATTTGATGGAGTTTAAGTCAATACCTTCTTGAACCATTTCCCATAATGGT
GAAAGTTCCCTCAAGAATTTTACTCTGTCAGAAACGGCCTTAACGACGTAGTCGACCAATTCCGATCATA
TCAATAACCCTTAATATAACTTCGTATAATGTATGCTATCGAAGTTATTAGGTCTGAAGAGGAGTTTACG
TCCAGCCAAGCTAGCCTGGCTGCAGGTCGAGCGGCCGCGATCCGGAACCCTTAATATAACTTCGTATAAT
GTATGCTATACGAAGTTATTAGGTCCCTCGACCAATTCCGATCATATTCAATAACCCTTAATATAACTTC
GTATAATGTATGCTATACGAAGTTATTAGGTCTGAAGAGGAGTTTACGTCCGCTAGCTTGGCTGCAGGTC
GAGCGGCCGCGATCCGGAACCCTTAATATAACTTCGTATAATGTATGCTATACGAAGTTATTAGGTCCCT
CGCACATGCCGGTAGAGGTGTGGTCAATAAGAGCGACCTCATGCTATACCTGAGAAAGCAACCTGACCTA
CAGGAAAGAGTTACTCAAGAACAAGAATTTTCGTTTTAAAACCTAAGAGTCACTTTAAAATTTGTATACA
CTTATTTTTTTTATAACTTATTTAATAATAAAAATCATAAATCATAAGAAATTCGCTTATTTAGAAGTGT
CAACAACGTATCTACCAACGATTTGACCCTTTTCCATCTTTTCGTAAATTTCTGGCAAGGTAGACAAGCC
GACAACCTTGATTGGAGACTTGACCAAACCTCTGGCGAAGAAGTCCAAAGCTTCTGAATAAGCCCTCGTA
ATATATTTTCATGAAGAATTTAGGTCCAAAAAAAAGATGGGCATTAATTCTAGTCATTTAAAAAATTCTA
TAGATCAGAGGTTACATGGCCAAGATTGAAACTTAGAGGAGTATAGTTACATAAAAGAAGGCAAAACGAT
GTATAAATGAAAGAAATTGAGATGGTGCACGATGCACAGTTGAAGTGAACTTGCGGGGTTTTTCAGTATC
TACGATTCATAGATCTCTCGAGCTCGAATTCGGATCCCCGGGGCCTCCATGGCCATATGACCACCCAAGC
TAGCGTAATCTGGAACATCGTATGGGTAAGCCATACAGATCTCTTTTTTTGGGTTTGGTGGGGTATCTTC
ATCATCGAATAGATAGTTATATACATCATCCATTGTAGTGGTATTAAACATCCCTGTAGTGATTCCAAAC
GCGTTATACGCAGTTTGGTCCGTCCAACCAGGTGACAGTGGTTTTGAATTATTACCATCATCAATTTTAC
TAGCCGTGATTTCATTATTCATGAAGTTATCATGAACGTTAGAGGAGGCAATTGGTTGTGAAAGCGCTTG
AGAATTTGTTTGAGTTGTTATGAGGTTCGGACCGTTGCTACTGTTAGTGAAAGTGAAGGACAATGAGCTA
TCAGCAATATTCCCACTTTGATTAAAATTGGCGGCGGTACCCAATTCGACCTTTCTCTTCTTTTTTGGAG
GCTCGGGAATTAATTCCGCTTTATCCATCTTTGCAAAGCTTGGAGTTGATTGTATGCTTGGTATAGCTTG
AAATATTGTGCAGAAAAAGAAACAAGGAAGAAAGGGAACGAGAACAATGACGAGGAAACAAAAGATTAAT
AATTGCAGGTCTATTTATACTTGATAGCAAAGCGGCAAACTTTTTTTATTTCAAATTCAAGTAACTGGAA
GGAAGGCCGTATACCGTTGCTCATTAGAGAGTAGTGTGCGTGAATGAAGGAAGGAAAAAGTTTCGTGTGT
TCGAAGATACCCCTCATCAGCTCTGGAACAACGACATCTGTTGGTGCTGTCTTTGTCGTTAATTTTTTCC
TTTAGTGTCTTCCATCATTTTTTTTGTCATTGCGGATATGGTGAGACAACAACGGGGGAGAGAGAAAAGA
AAAAAAAAGAAAAGAAGTTGCTGCCTCGCGCGTTTCGGTGATGACGGTGAAAACCTCTGACACATGCAGC
TCCCGGAGACGGTCACAGCTTGTCTGTAAGCGGATGCCGGGAGCAGACAAGCCCGTCAGGGCGCGTCAGC
GGGTGTTGGCGGGTGTCGGGGCGCAGCCATGACCCAGTCACGTAGCGATAGCGGAGTGTATACTGGCTTA
ACTATGCGGCATCAGAGCAGATTGTACTGAGAGTGCACCATATGCGGTGTGAAATACCGCACAGATGCGT
AAGGAGAAAATACCGCATCAGGCGCTCTTCCGCTTCCTCGCTCACTGACTCGCTGCGCTCGGTCGTTCGG
CTGCGGCGAGCGGTATCAGCTCACTCAAAGGCGGTAATACGGTTATCCACAGAATCAGGGGATAACGCAG
GAAAGAACATGTGAGCAAAAGGCCAGCAAAAGGCCAGGAACCGTAAAAAGGCCGCGTTGCTGGCGTTTTT
CCATAGGCTCCGCCCCCCTGACGAGCATCACAAAAATCGACGCTCAAGTCAGAGGTGGCGAAACCCGACA
GGACTATAAAGATACCAGGCGTTTCCCCCTGGAAGCTCCCTCGTGCGCTCTCCTGTTCCGACCCTGCCGC
TTACCGGATACCTGTCCGCCTTTCTCCCTTCGGGAAGCGTGGCGCTTTCTCATAGCTCACGCTGTAGGTA
TCTCAGTTCGGTGTAGGTCGTTCGCTCCAAGCTGGGCTGTGTGCACGAACCCCCCGTTCAGCCCGACCGC
TGCGCCTTATCCGGTAACTATCGTCTTGAGTCCAACCCGGTAAGACACGACTTATCGCCACTGGCAGCAG
CCACTGGTAACAGGATTAGCAGAGCGAGGTATGTAGGCGGTGCTACAGAGTTCTTGAAGTGGTGGCCTAA
CTACGGCTACACTAGAAGGACAGTATTTGGTATCTGCGCTCTGCTGAAGCCAGTTACCTTCGGAAAAAGA
GTTGGTAGCTCTTGATCCGGCAAACAAACCACCGCTGGTAGCGGTGGTTTTTTTGTTTGCAAGCAGCAGA
TTACGCGCAGAAAAAAAGGATCTCAAGAAGATCCTTTGATCTTTTCTACGGGGTCTGACGCTCAGTGGAA
CGAAAACTCACGTTAAGGGATTTTGGTCATGAGATTATCAAAAAGGATCTTCACCTAGATCCTTTTAAAT
TAAAAATGAAGTTTTAAATCAATCTAAAGTATATATGAGTAAACTTGGTCTGACAGTTACCAATGCTTAA
TCAGTGAGGCACCTATCTCAGCGATCTGTCTATTTCGTTCATCCATAGTTGCCTGACTCCCCGTCGTGTA
GATAACTACGATACGGGAGGGCTTACCATCTGGCCCCAGTGCTGCAATGATACCGCGAGACCCACGCTCA
CCGGCTCCAGATTTATCAGCAATAAACCAGCCAGCCGGAAGGGCCGAGCGCAGAAGTGGTCCTGCAACTT
TATCCGCCTCCATCCAGTCTATTAATTGTTGCCGGGAAGCTAGAGTAAGTAGTTCGCCAGTTAATAGTTT
GCGCAACGTTGTTGCCATTGCTGCAGGCATCGTGGTGTCACGCTCGTCGTTTGGTATGGCTTCATTCAGC
TCCGGTTCCCAACGATCAAGGCGAGTTACATGATCCCCCATGTTGTGCAAAAAAGCGGTTAGCTCCTTCG
GTCCTCCGATCGTTGTCAGAAGTAAGTTGGCCGCAGTGTTATCACTCATGGTTATGGCAGCACTGCATAA
TTCTCTTACTGTCATGCCATCCGTAAGATGCTTTTCTGTGACTGGTGAGTACTCAACCAAGTCATTCTGA
GAATAGTGTATGCGGCGACCGAGTTGCTCTTGCCCGGCGTCAACACGGGATAATACCGCGCCACATAGCA
GAACTTTAAAAGTGCTCATCATTGGAAAACGTTCTTCGGGGCGAAAACTCTCAAGGATCTTACCGCTGTT
GAGATCCAGTTCGATGTAACCCACTCGTGCACCCAACTGATCTTCAGCATCTTTTACTTTCACCAGCGTT
TCTGGGTGAGCAAAAACAGGAAGGCAAAATGCCGCAAAAAAGGGAATAAGGGCGACACGGAAATGTTGAA
TACTCATACTCTTCCTTTTTCAATATTATTGAAGCATTTATCAGGGTTATTGTCTCATGAGCGGATACAT
ATTTGAATGTATTTAGAAAAATAAACAAATAGGGGTTCCGCGCACATTTCCCCGAAAAGTGCCACCT
